Addgene plasmid #32273: TAL034
Depositing lab: Keith Joung. Depositing organization: Massachusetts General Hospital. Publication: Targeted gene disruption in somatic zebrafish cells using engineered TALENs. Sander JD, Cade L, Khayter C, Reyon D, Peterson RT, Joung JK, Yeh JR. Nat Biotechnol. 2011 Aug 5;29(8):697-8. doi: 10.1038/nbt.1934. PubMed 21822241.
Backbone
  Vector backbone: pUC57-ΔBsaI
  Backbone size w/o insert (bp): 2708
  Modifications to backbone: Silent valine mutation (C->G) at position 1794 to destroy alternate BsaI restriction site in pUC57
Growth in bacteria
  Bacterial resistance: Ampicillin, 100 μg/mL
  Growth temperature: 37°C
  Growth strain: XL1 Blue
  Copy number: High Copy
Gene/Insert
  Gene/Insert name: TAL034 (alt names: (Type III C-terminal- G/NN); γ' / NNN / G)
  Insert size (bp): 119
  Cloning method: Restriction Enzyme; 5′ cloning site BbsI (destroyed during cloning); 3′ cloning site BamHI (not destroyed)
  Sequencing primers: 5′ OK163
Terms and licenses: Academic/Nonprofit Terms; Industry Terms: Not Available to Industry
How to cite: TAL034 was a gift from Keith Joung (Addgene plasmid # 32273 ; http://n2t.net/addgene:32273 ; RRID:Addgene_32273)
