[The description below was written by a language model from this plasmid's Addgene catalogue record, the feature table of its GenBank file and pLannotate feature annotations shown in this document.]
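Description:
TAL034 is a small bacterial cloning plasmid that archives a single building block for assembling engineered TAL effector repeat arrays. The backbone is pUC57-ΔBsaI, a pUC57 derivative in which a silent point mutation within a valine codon removes a BsaI site from the vector; the recorded position falls inside the annotated ampicillin resistance gene. Eliminating that site presumably keeps BsaI available for manipulating the insert, although the record does not spell out the assembly scheme. The plasmid replicates in E. coli at high copy from a ColE1/pUC-type origin and is selected with ampicillin through the β-lactamase gene and its native promoter. The remaining annotated features are ordinary pUC remnants: a lacZα fragment with the lac promoter, operator and CAP binding site, plus short bom, rop and lacI fragments that are not functional parts of the design.

The payload is a 119 bp insert named TAL034, described in the record as a Type III C-terminal unit with the designation γ' / NNN / G. This suggests a TAL repeat module intended for the terminal position of an array and carrying an NN-type repeat variable diresidue that specifies guanine. It was cloned between a BbsI site, destroyed in the process, and a retained BamHI site. The insert is not annotated in either feature table; it appears to sit in the unannotated stretch between the lacZα fragment and the lac operator. The GenBank record covers only 825 bp of the 2,827 bp plasmid and lists mainly M13 and other sequencing primer sites with the lac regulatory elements. No eukaryotic promoter or expression element is present, so TAL034 serves purely as a source of one module. The associated publication used such parts to build TALENs for targeted gene disruption in somatic zebrafish cells.
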