Features (pLannotate 1.2.2; 10 found; start..end, strand, type, name):
    137..236     +  misc_feature   bom (fragment): basis of mobility region from pBR322
    242..399     -  CDS            lacZα (fragment): LacZα fragment of β-galactosidase; lacZ fragment
    630..646     -  protein_bind   lac operator: The lac repressor binds to the lac operator to inhibit transcription in E. coli. This inhibition can be relieved by adding lactose or isopropyl-β-D-thiogalactopyranoside (IPTG). lac repressor encoded by lacI
    654..684     -  promoter       lac promoter: promoter for the E. coli lac operon
    699..720     -  protein_bind   CAP binding site: CAP binding activates transcription in the presence of cAMP. E. coli catabolite activator protein
    733..825     -  CDS            lacI (fragment): lac repressor; lacI; The lac repressor binds to the lac operator to inhibit transcription in E. coli. This inhibition can be relieved by adding lactose or isopropyl-β-D-thiogalactopyranoside (IPTG).
   1008..1596    -  rep_origin     ori: high-copy-number ColE1/pMB1/pBR322/pUC origin of replication
   1767..2627    -  CDS            AmpR: β-lactamase; bla; confers resistance to ampicillin, carbenicillin, and related antibiotics
   2628..2732    -  promoter       AmpR promoter: bla
   2827..35      +  CDS            rop (fragment) (across the origin): Rop protein, which maintains plasmids at low copy number; rop
>Addgene plasmid #32273 | TAL034 | depositor full sequence | sequence record 36585 | TAL034 sequence 2827 bps
TCGCGCGTTTCGGTGATGACGGTGAAAACCTCTGACACATGCAGCTCCCGGAGACGGTCACAGCTTGTCT
GTAAGCGGATGCCGGGAGCAGACAAGCCCGTCAGGGCGCGTCAGCGGGTGTTGGCGGGTGTCGGGGCTGG
CTTAACTATGCGGCATCAGAGCAGATTGTACTGAGAGTGCACCATATGCGGTGTGAAATACCGCACAGAT
GCGTAAGGAGAAAATACCGCATCAGGCGCCATTCGCCATTCAGGCTGCGCAACTGTTGGGAAGGGCGATC
GGTGCGGGCCTCTTCGCTATTACGCCAGCTGGCGAAAGGGGGATGTGCTGCAAGGCGATTAAGTTGGGTA
ACGCCAGGGTTTTCCCAGTCACGACGTTGTAAAACGACGGCCAGTGAATTCGAGCTCGGTACCTCGCGAA
TGCATCTAGAGAAGACAACTGACTCCCGATCAAGTTGTAGCGATTGCGAATAACAATGGAGGGAAACAAG
CATTGGAGACTGTCCAACGGCTCCTTCCCGTGTTGTGTCAAGCCCACGGTCTGAAGAGACCGGATCCCGG
GCCCGTCGACTGCAGAGGCCTGCATGCAAGCTTGGCGTAATCATGGTCATAGCTGTTTCCTGTGTGAAAT
TGTTATCCGCTCACAATTCCACACAACATACGAGCCGGAAGCATAAAGTGTAAAGCCTGGGGTGCCTAAT
GAGTGAGCTAACTCACATTAATTGCGTTGCGCTCACTGCCCGCTTTCCAGTCGGGAAACCTGTCGTGCCA
GCTGCATTAATGAATCGGCCAACGCGCGGGGAGAGGCGGTTTGCGTATTGGGCGCTCTTCCGCTTCCTCG
CTCACTGACTCGCTGCGCTCGGTCGTTCGGCTGCGGCGAGCGGTATCAGCTCACTCAAAGGCGGTAATAC
GGTTATCCACAGAATCAGGGGATAACGCAGGAAAGAACATGTGAGCAAAAGGCCAGCAAAAGGCCAGGAA
CCGTAAAAAGGCCGCGTTGCTGGCGTTTTTCCATAGGCTCCGCCCCCCTGACGAGCATCACAAAAATCGA
CGCTCAAGTCAGAGGTGGCGAAACCCGACAGGACTATAAAGATACCAGGCGTTTCCCCCTGGAAGCTCCC
TCGTGCGCTCTCCTGTTCCGACCCTGCCGCTTACCGGATACCTGTCCGCCTTTCTCCCTTCGGGAAGCGT
GGCGCTTTCTCATAGCTCACGCTGTAGGTATCTCAGTTCGGTGTAGGTCGTTCGCTCCAAGCTGGGCTGT
GTGCACGAACCCCCCGTTCAGCCCGACCGCTGCGCCTTATCCGGTAACTATCGTCTTGAGTCCAACCCGG
TAAGACACGACTTATCGCCACTGGCAGCAGCCACTGGTAACAGGATTAGCAGAGCGAGGTATGTAGGCGG
TGCTACAGAGTTCTTGAAGTGGTGGCCTAACTACGGCTACACTAGAAGAACAGTATTTGGTATCTGCGCT
CTGCTGAAGCCAGTTACCTTCGGAAAAAGAGTTGGTAGCTCTTGATCCGGCAAACAAACCACCGCTGGTA
GCGGTGGTTTTTTTGTTTGCAAGCAGCAGATTACGCGCAGAAAAAAAGGATCTCAAGAAGATCCTTTGAT
CTTTTCTACGGGGTCTGACGCTCAGTGGAACGAAAACTCACGTTAAGGGATTTTGGTCATGAGATTATCA
AAAAGGATCTTCACCTAGATCCTTTTAAATTAAAAATGAAGTTTTAAATCAATCTAAAGTATATATGAGT
AAACTTGGTCTGACAGTTACCAATGCTTAATCAGTGAGGCACCTATCTCAGCGATCTGTCTATTTCGTTC
ATCCATAGTTGCCTGACTCCCCGTCGTGTAGATAACTACGATACGGGAGGGCTTACCATCTGGCCCCAGT
GCTGCAATGATACCGCGAGAGCCACGCTCACCGGCTCCAGATTTATCAGCAATAAACCAGCCAGCCGGAA
GGGCCGAGCGCAGAAGTGGTCCTGCAACTTTATCCGCCTCCATCCAGTCTATTAATTGTTGCCGGGAAGC
TAGAGTAAGTAGTTCGCCAGTTAATAGTTTGCGCAACGTTGTTGCCATTGCTACAGGCATCGTGGTGTCA
CGCTCGTCGTTTGGTATGGCTTCATTCAGCTCCGGTTCCCAACGATCAAGGCGAGTTACATGATCCCCCA
TGTTGTGCAAAAAAGCGGTTAGCTCCTTCGGTCCTCCGATCGTTGTCAGAAGTAAGTTGGCCGCAGTGTT
ATCACTCATGGTTATGGCAGCACTGCATAATTCTCTTACTGTCATGCCATCCGTAAGATGCTTTTCTGTG
ACTGGTGAGTACTCAACCAAGTCATTCTGAGAATAGTGTATGCGGCGACCGAGTTGCTCTTGCCCGGCGT
CAATACGGGATAATACCGCGCCACATAGCAGAACTTTAAAAGTGCTCATCATTGGAAAACGTTCTTCGGG
GCGAAAACTCTCAAGGATCTTACCGCTGTTGAGATCCAGTTCGATGTAACCCACTCGTGCACCCAACTGA
TCTTCAGCATCTTTTACTTTCACCAGCGTTTCTGGGTGAGCAAAAACAGGAAGGCAAAATGCCGCAAAAA
AGGGAATAAGGGCGACACGGAAATGTTGAATACTCATACTCTTCCTTTTTCAATATTATTGAAGCATTTA
TCAGGGTTATTGTCTCATGAGCGGATACATATTTGAATGTATTTAGAAAAATAAACAAATAGGGGTTCCG
CGCACATTTCCCCGAAAAGTGCCACCTGACGTCTAAGAAACCATTATTATCATGACATTAACCTATAAAA
ATAGGCGTATCACGAGGCCCTTTCGTC
