LOCUS       Exported 825 bp ds-DNA linear SYN 10-JUL-2021
DEFINITION  synthetic linear DNA
ACCESSION   .
VERSION     .
KEYWORDS    TAL034
SOURCE      synthetic DNA construct
  ORGANISM  synthetic DNA construct
REFERENCE   1 (bases 1 to 825)
  AUTHORS   Sander JD, Cade L, Khayter C, Reyon D, Peterson RT, Joung JK, Yeh JR
  TITLE     Targeted gene disruption in somatic zebrafish cells using engineered
            TALENs.
  JOURNAL   Nat Biotechnol. 2011 Aug 5;29(8):697-8. doi: 10.1038/nbt.1934.
  PUBMED    21822241
REFERENCE   2 (bases 1 to 825)
  AUTHORS   .
  TITLE     Direct Submission
  JOURNAL   Exported Jul 10, 2021 from SnapGene Server 1.1.58
            http://www.snapgene.com
FEATURES             Location/Qualifiers
     source          1..825
                     /organism="synthetic DNA construct"
                     /mol_type="other DNA"
     primer_bind     19..41
                     /label=M13/pUC Forward
                     /note="In lacZ gene"
     primer_bind     33..50
                     /label=M13 Forward
                     /note="In lacZ gene. Also called M13-F20 or M13 (-21)
                     Forward"
     primer_bind     34..50
                     /label=M13 fwd
                     /note="common sequencing primer, one of multiple similar
                     variants"
     primer_bind     complement(261..277)
                     /label=M13 rev
                     /note="common sequencing primer, one of multiple similar
                     variants"
     primer_bind     complement(261..277)
                     /label=M13 Reverse
                     /note="In lacZ gene. Also called M13-rev"
     primer_bind     complement(274..296)
                     /label=M13/pUC Reverse
                     /note="In lacZ gene"
     protein_bind    285..301
                     /label=lac operator
                     /bound_moiety="lac repressor encoded by lacI"
                     /note="The lac repressor binds to the lac operator to
                     inhibit transcription in E. coli. This inhibition can be
                     relieved by adding lactose or
                     isopropyl-beta-D-thiogalactopyranoside (IPTG)."
     promoter        complement(309..339)
                     /label=lac promoter
                     /note="promoter for the E. coli lac operon"
     protein_bind    354..375
                     /label=CAP binding site
                     /bound_moiety="E. coli catabolite activator protein"
                     /note="CAP binding activates transcription in the presence
                     of cAMP."
     primer_bind     complement(492..509)
                     /label=L4440
                     /note="L4440 vector, forward primer"
     primer_bind     complement(743..762)
                     /label=pBR322ori-F
                     /note="pBR322 origin, forward primer"
ORIGIN
        1 gggtaacgcc agggttttcc cagtcacgac gttgtaaaac gacggccagt gaattcgagc
       61 tcggtacctc gcgaatgcat ctagagaaga caactgactc ccgatcaagt tgtagcgatt
      121 gcgaataaca atggagggaa acaagcattg gagactgtcc aacggctcct tcccgtgttg
      181 tgtcaagccc acggtctgaa gagaccggat cccgggcccg tcgactgcag aggcctgcat
      241 gcaagcttgg cgtaatcatg gtcatagctg tttcctgtgt gaaattgtta tccgctcaca
      301 attccacaca acatacgagc cggaagcata aagtgtaaag cctggggtgc ctaatgagtg
      361 agctaactca cattaattgc gttgcgctca ctgcccgctt tccagtcggg aaacctgtcg
      421 tgccagctgc attaatgaat cggccaacgc gcggggagag gcggtttgcg tattgggcgc
      481 tcttccgctt cctcgctcac tgactcgctg cgctcggtcg ttcggctgcg gcgagcggta
      541 tcagctcact caaaggcggt aatacggtta tccacagaat caggggataa cgcaggaaag
      601 aacatgtgag caaaaggcca gcaaaaggcc aggaaccgta aaaaggccgc gttgctggcg
      661 tttttccata ggctccgccc ccctgacgag catcacaaaa atcgacgctc aagtcagagg
      721 tggcgaaacc cgacaggact ataaagatac caggcgtttc cccctggaag ctccctcgtg
      781 cgctctcctg ttccgaccct gccgcttacc ggatacctgt ccgcc
//
